Addgene plasmid #89688: pCAG-LSS-mOrange
Purpose: pCAG promoter driving LSS-mOrange
Depositing lab: Wilson Wong. Depositing organization: Boston University Main Campus. Publication: Large-scale design of robust genetic circuits with multiple inputs and outputs for mammalian cells. Weinberg BH, Pham NT, Caraballo LD, Lozanoski T, Engel A, Bhatia S, Wong WW. Nat Biotechnol. 2017 Mar 27. doi: 10.1038/nbt.3805. PubMed 28346402.
Backbone
  Vector backbone: pCAGGS
  Vector type: Mammalian Expression, Synthetic Biology
Growth in bacteria
  Bacterial resistance: Ampicillin, 100 μg/mL
  Growth temperature: 37°C
  Growth strain: NEB Stable
  Copy number: High Copy
Gene/Insert
  Gene/Insert name: LSS-mOrange
  Species: Synthetic
Terms and licenses: Academic/Nonprofit Terms; Industry Terms: Not Available to Industry
How to cite: pCAG-LSS-mOrange was a gift from Wilson Wong (Addgene plasmid # 89688 ; http://n2t.net/addgene:89688 ; RRID:Addgene_89688)
