[The description below was written by a language model from this plasmid's Addgene catalogue record and pLannotate feature annotations shown in this document.]
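Description:
pCAG-LSS-mOrange is a 5,520 bp mammalian expression plasmid built on the pCAGGS backbone and catalogued for mammalian expression and synthetic biology work. In bacteria it is maintained through a high-copy ColE1/pUC-type origin of replication and selected with ampicillin via the β-lactamase gene and its native promoter. The backbone also carries remnants typical of pCAGGS-derived vectors: a lac promoter/operator with CAP binding site, short lacI fragments, a fragment of the SV40 promoter, an SV40 origin of replication (which can support episomal replication in cells expressing SV40 large T antigen) and an SV40 polyadenylation signal. No mammalian selection marker is annotated, so the plasmid appears suited to transient transfection.

The payload is a single expression cassette. The composite CAG promoter, made up of the human cytomegalovirus immediate early enhancer, the chicken β-actin promoter and a chimeric chicken β-actin/rabbit β-globin intron, provides strong constitutive transcription in a broad range of mammalian cell types. It drives a mammalian codon-optimized coding sequence for LSSmOrange, a monomeric orange fluorescent protein with a large Stokes shift, meaning its excitation and emission wavelengths are widely separated. This makes it easier to distinguish from other fluorescent proteins in multicolour measurements. Transcripts are terminated by the rabbit β-globin polyadenylation signal. The short β-globin (HBB) coding fragment annotated just upstream of that signal most likely reflects residual globin exon sequence in the 3′ region of the backbone rather than an intended fusion partner. The plasmid was deposited in connection with work on multi-input, multi-output genetic circuits in mammalian cells. The record does not spell out its exact role there, but a constitutive fluorescent reporter of this kind typically serves as a reference or control for the LSSmOrange signal.
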