Features (pLannotate 1.2.2; 17 found; start..end, strand, type, name):
      1..861     -  CDS            AmpR: β-lactamase; bla; confers resistance to ampicillin, carbenicillin, and related antibiotics
    862..966     -  promoter       AmpR promoter: bla
    997..1376    +  enhancer       CMV enhancer: human cytomegalovirus immediate early enhancer
   1378..1653    +  promoter       chicken β-actin promoter: No description available
   1654..2669    +  intron         chimeric intron: chimera between introns from chicken β-actin and rabbit β-globin
   2759..3469    +  CDS            LSSmOrange: monomeric orange fluorescent protein with a large Stokes shift (Shcherbakova et al., 2012) mammalian codon-optimized
   3478..3549    +  CDS            HBB (fragment): HBB_PONPY - Experimental evidence at transcript level: Swiss-Prot protein existence level 2. Involved in oxygen transport from the lung to the various peripheral tissues. From Pongo pygmaeus (Bornean orangutan).
   3620..3675    +  polyA_signal   β-globin poly(A) signal: rabbit β-globin polyadenylation signal (Gil and Proudfoot, 1987)
   4060..4076    -  protein_bind   lac operator: The lac repressor binds to the lac operator to inhibit transcription in E. coli. This inhibition can be relieved by adding lactose or isopropyl-β-D-thiogalactopyranoside (IPTG). lac repressor encoded by lacI
   4084..4114    -  promoter       lac promoter: promoter for the E. coli lac operon
   4129..4150    -  protein_bind   CAP binding site: CAP binding activates transcription in the presence of cAMP. E. coli catabolite activator protein
   4163..4202    -  CDS            lacI (fragment): lac repressor; lacI; The lac repressor binds to the lac operator to inhibit transcription in E. coli. This inhibition can be relieved by adding lactose or isopropyl-β-D-thiogalactopyranoside (IPTG).
   4209..4231    +  promoter       SV40 promoter (fragment): SV40 enhancer and early promoter
   4235..4369    +  rep_origin     SV40 ori: SV40 origin of replication
   4389..4523    +  polyA_signal   SV40 poly(A) signal: SV40 polyadenylation signal
   4525..4579    -  CDS            lacI (fragment): lac repressor; lacI; The lac repressor binds to the lac operator to inhibit transcription in E. coli. This inhibition can be relieved by adding lactose or isopropyl-β-D-thiogalactopyranoside (IPTG).
   4762..5350    -  rep_origin     ori: high-copy-number ColE1/pMB1/pBR322/pUC origin of replication
>Addgene plasmid #89688 | pCAG-LSS-mOrange | depositor full sequence | sequence record 173810 | pCAG-LSS-mOrange sequence 5520 bps
TTACCAATGCTTAATCAGTGAGGCACCTATCTCAGCGATCTGTCTATTTCGTTCATCCATAGTTGCCTGA
CTCCCCGTCGTGTAGATAACTACGATACGGGAGGGCTTACCATCTGGCCCCAGTGCTGCAATGATACCGC
GAGACCCACGCTCACCGGCTCCAGATTTATCAGCAATAAACCAGCCAGCCGGAAGGGCCGAGCGCAGAAG
TGGTCCTGCAACTTTATCCGCCTCCATCCAGTCTATTAATTGTTGCCGGGAAGCTAGAGTAAGTAGTTCG
CCAGTTAATAGTTTGCGCAACGTTGTTGCCATTGCTACAGGCATCGTGGTGTCACGCTCGTCGTTTGGTA
TGGCTTCATTCAGCTCCGGTTCCCAACGATCAAGGCGAGTTACATGATCCCCCATGTTGTGCAAAAAAGC
GGTTAGCTCCTTCGGTCCTCCGATCGTTGTCAGAAGTAAGTTGGCCGCAGTGTTATCACTCATGGTTATG
GCAGCACTGCATAATTCTCTTACTGTCATGCCATCCGTAAGATGCTTTTCTGTGACTGGTGAGTACTCAA
CCAAGTCATTCTGAGAATAGTGTATGCGGCGACCGAGTTGCTCTTGCCCGGCGTCAATACGGGATAATAC
CGCGCCACATAGCAGAACTTTAAAAGTGCTCATCATTGGAAAACGTTCTTCGGGGCGAAAACTCTCAAGG
ATCTTACCGCTGTTGAGATCCAGTTCGATGTAACCCACTCGTGCACCCAACTGATCTTCAGCATCTTTTA
CTTTCACCAGCGTTTCTGGGTGAGCAAAAACAGGAAGGCAAAATGCCGCAAAAAAGGGAATAAGGGCGAC
ACGGAAATGTTGAATACTCATACTCTTCCTTTTTCAATATTATTGAAGCATTTATCAGGGTTATTGTCTC
ATGAGCGGATACATATTTGAATGTATTTAGAAAAATAAACAAATAGGGGTTCCGCGCACATTTCCCCGAA
AAGTGCCACCTGGGTCGACATTGATTATTGACTAGTTATTAATAGTAATCAATTACGGGGTCATTAGTTC
ATAGCCCATATATGGAGTTCCGCGTTACATAACTTACGGTAAATGGCCCGCCTGGCTGACCGCCCAACGA
CCCCCGCCCATTGACGTCAATAATGACGTATGTTCCCATAGTAACGCCAATAGGGACTTTCCATTGACGT
CAATGGGTGGAGTATTTACGGTAAACTGCCCACTTGGCAGTACATCAAGTGTATCATATGCCAAGTACGC
CCCCTATTGACGTCAATGACGGTAAATGGCCCGCCTGGCATTATGCCCAGTACATGACCTTATGGGACTT
TCCTACTTGGCAGTACATCTACGTATTAGTCATCGCTATTACCATGGTCGAGGTGAGCCCCACGTTCTGC
TTCACTCTCCCCATCTCCCCCCCCTCCCCACCCCCAATTTTGTATTTATTTATTTTTTAATTATTTTGTG
CAGCGATGGGGGCGGGGGGGGGGGGGGCGCGCGCCAGGCGGGGCGGGGCGGGGCGAGGGGCGGGGCGGGG
CGAGGCGGAAAGGTGCGGCGGCAGCCAATCAGAGCGGCGCGCTCCGAAAGTTTCCTTTTATGGCGAGGCG
GCGGCGGCGGCGGCCCTATAAAAAGCGAAGCGCGCGGCGGGCGGGAGTCGCTGCGTTGCCTTCGCCCCGT
GCCCCGCTCCGCGCCGCCTCGCGCCGCCCGCCCCGGCTCTGACTGACCGCGTTACTCCCACAGGTGAGCG
GGCGGGACGGCCCTTCTCCTCCGGGCTGTAATTAGCGCTTGGTTTAATGACGGCTCGTTTCTTTTCTGTG
GCTGCGTGAAAGCCTTAAAGGGCTCCGGGAGGGCCCTTTGTGCGGGGGGGAGCGGCTCGGGGGGTGCGTG
CGTGTGTGTGTGCGTGGGGAGCGCCGCGTGCGGCTCCGCGCTGCCCGGCGGCTGTGAGCGCTGCGGGCGC
GGCGCGGGGCTTTGTGCGCTCCGCAGTGTGCGCGAGGGGAGCGCGGCCGGGGGCGGTGCCCCGCGGTGCG
GGGGGGGCTGCGAGGGGAACAAAGGCTGCGTGCGGGGTGTGTGCGTGGGGGGGTGAGCAGGGGGTGTGGG
CGCGGCGGTCGGGCTGTAACCCCCCCCTGCACCCCCCTCCCCGAGTTGCTGAGCACGGCCCGGCTTCGGG
TGCGGGGCTCCGTACGGGGCGTGGCGCGGGGCTCGCCGTGCCGGGCGGGGGGTGGCGGCAGGTGGGGGTG
CCGGGCGGGGCGGGGCCGCCTCGGGCCGGGGAGGGCTCGGGGGAGGGGCGCGGCGGCCCCCGGAGCGCCG
GCGGCTGTCGAGGCGCGGCGAGCCGCAGCCATTGCCTTTTATGGTAATCGTGCGAGAGGGCGCAGGGACT
TCCTTTGTCCCAAATCTGTGCGGAGCCGAAATCTGGGAGGCGCCGCCGCACCCCCTCTAGCGGGCGCGGG
GCGAAGCGGTGCGGCGCCGGCAGGAAGGAAATGGGCGGGGAGGGCCTTCGTGCGTCGCCGCGCCGCCGTC
CCCTTCTCCCTCTCCAGCCTCGGGGCTGTCCGCGGGGGGACGGCTGCCTTCGGGGGGGACGGGGCAGGGC
GGGGTTCGGCTTCTGGCGTGTGACCGGCGGCTCTAGAGCCTCTGCTAACCATGTTCATGCCTTCTTCTTT
TTCCTACAGCTCCTGGGCAACGTGCTGGTTATTGTGCTGTCTCATCATTTTGGCAAAGAATTGATTAATT
CGAGCGAACGCGTACCGGTGCCGCCACCATGGTGAGCAAGGGCGAGGAGAATAACATGGCCATCATCAAG
GAGTTCATGCGCTTCAAGGTGCGCATGGAGGGCTCCGTGAACGGCCACGAGTTCGAGATCGAGGGCGAGG
GCGAGGGCCGCCCCTACGAGGGCTTTCAGACCGTTAAGCTGAAGGTGACCAAGGGTGGCCCCCTGCCCTT
CGCCTGGGACATCTTGTCCCCTCAGTTCACCTACGGCTCCAAGGCCTACGTGAAGCACCCCGCCGACATC
CCCGACTACCTCAAGCTGTCCTTCCCCGAGGGCTTCAAGTGGGAGCGCGTGATGAACTTCGAGGACGGCG
GCGTGGTGACCGTGACTCAGGACTCCTCCCTGCAGGACGGCGAGTTCATCTACAAGGTGAAGCTGCGCGG
CACCAACTTCCCCTCCGACGGCCCCGTAATGCAGAAGAAGACCATGGGCATGGAGGCCTCCTCCGAGCGG
ATGTACCCCGAGGACGGCGCCCTGAAGGGCGAGGACAAGCTCAGGCTGAAGCTGAAGGACGGCGGCCACT
ACACCTCCGAGGTCAAGACCACCTACAAGGCCAAGAAGCCCGTGCAGTTGCCCGGCGCCTACATCGTCGA
CATCAAGTTGGACATCACCTCCCACAACGAGGACTACACCATCGTGGAACAGTACGAACGCGCCGAGGGC
CGCCACTCCACCGGCGGCATGGACGAGCTGTACAAGTAAGCGGCCGCACTCCTCAGGTGCAGGCTGCCTA
TCAGAAGGTGGTGGCTGGTGTGGCCAATGCCCTGGCTCACAAATACCACTGAGATCTTTTTCCCTCTGCC
AAAAATTATGGGGACATCATGAAGCCCCTTGAGCATCTGACTTCTGGCTAATAAAGGAAATTTATTTTCA
TTGCAATAGTGTGTTGGAATTTTTTGTGTCTCTCACTCGGAAGGACATATGGGAGGGCAAATCATTTAAA
ACATCAGAATGAGTATTTGGTTTAGAGTTTGGCAACATATGCCCATATGCTGGCTGCCATGAACAAAGGT
TGGCTATAAAGAGGTCATCAGTATATGAAACAGCCCCCTGCTGTCCATTCCTTATTCCATAGAAAAGCCT
TGACTTGAGGTTAGATTTTTTTTATATTTTGTTTTGTGTTATTTTTTTCTTTAACATCCCTAAAATTTTC
CTTACATGTTTTACTAGCCAGATTTTTCCTCCTCTCCTGACTACTCCCAGTCATAGCTGTCCCTCTTCTC
TTATGGAGATCCCTCGACCTGCAGCCCAAGCTTGGCGTAATCATGGTCATAGCTGTTTCCTGTGTGAAAT
TGTTATCCGCTCACAATTCCACACAACATACGAGCCGGAAGCATAAAGTGTAAAGCCTGGGGTGCCTAAT
GAGTGAGCTAACTCACATTAATTGCGTTGCGCTCACTGCCCGCTTTCCAGTCGGGAAACCTGTCGTGCCA
GCGGATCCGCATCTCAATTAGTCAGCAACCATAGTCCCGCCCCTAACTCCGCCCAGTTCCGCCCATTCTC
CGCCCCATGGCTGACTAATTTTTTTTATTTATGCAGAGGCCGAGGCCGCCTCGGCCTCTGAGCTATTCCA
GAAGTAGTGAGGAGGCTTTTTTGGAGGCCTAGGCTTTTGCAAAAAGCTAACTTGTTTATTGCAGCTTATA
ATGGTTACAAATAAAGCAATAGCATCACAAATTTCACAAATAAAGCATTTTTTTCACTGCATTCTAGTTG
TGGTTTGTCCAAACTCATCAATGTATCTTATCATGTCTGGATCCGCTGCATTAATGAATCGGCCAACGCG
CGGGGAGAGGCGGTTTGCGTATTGGGCGCTCTTCCGCTTCCTCGCTCACTGACTCGCTGCGCTCGGTCGT
TCGGCTGCGGCGAGCGGTATCAGCTCACTCAAAGGCGGTAATACGGTTATCCACAGAATCAGGGGATAAC
GCAGGAAAGAACATGTGAGCAAAAGGCCAGCAAAAGGCCAGGAACCGTAAAAAGGCCGCGTTGCTGGCGT
TTTTCCATAGGCTCCGCCCCCCTGACGAGCATCACAAAAATCGACGCTCAAGTCAGAGGTGGCGAAACCC
GACAGGACTATAAAGATACCAGGCGTTTCCCCCTGGAAGCTCCCTCGTGCGCTCTCCTGTTCCGACCCTG
CCGCTTACCGGATACCTGTCCGCCTTTCTCCCTTCGGGAAGCGTGGCGCTTTCTCATAGCTCACGCTGTA
GGTATCTCAGTTCGGTGTAGGTCGTTCGCTCCAAGCTGGGCTGTGTGCACGAACCCCCCGTTCAGCCCGA
CCGCTGCGCCTTATCCGGTAACTATCGTCTTGAGTCCAACCCGGTAAGACACGACTTATCGCCACTGGCA
GCAGCCACTGGTAACAGGATTAGCAGAGCGAGGTATGTAGGCGGTGCTACAGAGTTCTTGAAGTGGTGGC
CTAACTACGGCTACACTAGAAGAACAGTATTTGGTATCTGCGCTCTGCTGAAGCCAGTTACCTTCGGAAA
AAGAGTTGGTAGCTCTTGATCCGGCAAACAAACCACCGCTGGTAGCGGTGGTTTTTTTGTTTGCAAGCAG
CAGATTACGCGCAGAAAAAAAGGATCTCAAGAAGATCCTTTGATCTTTTCTACGGGGTCTGACGCTCAGT
GGAACGAAAACTCACGTTAAGGGATTTTGGTCATGAGATTATCAAAAAGGATCTTCACCTAGATCCTTTT
AAATTAAAAATGAAGTTTTAAATCAATCTAAAGTATATATGAGTAAACTTGGTCTGACAG
