>Addgene plasmid #89688 | pCAG-LSS-mOrange | addgene partial sequence | sequence record 177135 | Addgene Partial NGS Result
TGCACCCCCCTCCCCGAGTTGCTGAGCACGGCCCGGCTTCGGGTGCGGGGCTCCGTACGGGGCGTGGCGC
GGGGCTCGCCGTGCCGGGCGGGGGGTGGCGGCAGGTGGGGGTGCCGGGCGGGGCGGGGCCGCCTCGGGCC
GGGGAGGGCTCGGGGGAGGGGCGCGGCGGCCCCCGGAGCGCCGGCGGCTGTCGAGGCGCGGCGAGCCGCA
GCCATTGCCTTTTATGGTAATCGTGCGAGAGGGCGCAGGGACTTCCTTTGTCCCAAATCTGTGCGGAGCC
GAAATCTGGGAGGCGCCGCCGCACCCCCTCTAGCGGGCGCGGGGCGAAGCGGTGCGGCGCCGGCAGGAAG
GAAATGGGCGGGGAGGGCCTTCGTGCGTCGCCGCGCCGCCGTCCCCTTCTCCCTCTCCAGCCTCGGGGCT
GTCCGCGGGGGGACGGCTGCCTTCGGGGGGGACGGGGCAGGGCGGGGTTCGGCTTCTGGCGTGTGACCGG
CGGCTCTAGAGCCTCTGCTAACCATGTTCATGCCTTCTTCTTTTTCCTACAGCTCCTGGGCAACGTGCTG
GTTATTGTGCTGTCTCATCATTTTGGCAAAGAATTGATTAATTCGAGCGAACGCGTACCGGTGCCGCCAC
CATGGTGAGCAAGGGCGAGGAGAATAACATGGCCATCATCAAGGAGTTCATGCGCTTCAAGGTGCGCATG
GAGGGCTCCGTGAACGGCCACGAGTTCGAGATCGAGGGCGAGGGCGAGGGCCGCCCCTACGAGGGCTTTC
AGACCGTTAAGCTGAAGGTGACCAAGGGTGGCCCCCTGCCCTTCGCCTGGGACATCTTGTCCCCTCAGTT
CACCTACGGCTCCAAGGCCTACGTGAAGCACCCCGCCGACATCCCCGACTACCTCAAGCTGTCCTTCCCC
GAGGGCTTCAAGTGGGAGCGCGTGATGAACTTCGAGGACGGCGGCGTGGTGACCGTGACTCAGGACTCCT
CCCTGCAGGACGGCGAGTTCATCTACAAGGTGAAGCTGCGCGGCACCAACTTCCCCTCCGACGGCCCCGT
AATGCAGAAGAAGACCATGGGCATGGAGGCCTCCTCCGAGCGGATGTACCCCGAGGACGGCGCCCTGAAG
GGCGAGGACAAGCTCAGGCTGAAGCTGAAGGACGGCGGCCACTACACCTCCGAGGTCAAGACCACCTACA
AGGCCAAGAAGCCCGTGCAGTTGCCCGGCGCCTACATCGTCGACATCAAGTTGGACATCACCTCCCACAA
CGAGGACTACACCATCGTGGAACAGTACGAACGCGCCGAGGGCCGCCACTCCACCGGCGGCATGGACGAG
CTGTACAAGTAAGCGGCCGCACTCCTCAGGTGCAGGCTGCCTATCAGAAGGTGGTGGCTGGTGTGGCCAA
TGCCCTGGCTCACAAATACCACTGAGATCTTTTTCCCTCTGCCAAAAATTATGGGGACATCATGAAGCCC
CTTGAGCATCTGACTTCTGGCTAATAAAGGAAATTTATTTTCATTGCAATAGTGTGTTGGAATTTTTTGT
GTCTCTCACTCGGAAGGACATATGGGAGGGCAAATCATTTAAAACATCAGAATGAGTATTTGGTTTAGAG
TTTGGCAACATATGCCCATATGCTGGCTGCCATGAACAAAGGTTGGCTATAAAGAGGTCATCAGTATATG
AAACAGCCCCCTGCTGTCCATTCCTTATTCCATAGAAAAGCCTTGACTTGAGGTTAGATTTTTTTTATAT
TTTGTTTTGTGTTATTTTTTTCTTTAACATCCCTAAAATTTTCCTTACATGTTTTACTAGCCAGATTTTT
CCTCCTCTCCTGACTACTCCCAGTCATAGCTGTCCCTCTTCTCTTATGGAGATCCCTCGACCTGCAGCCC
AAGCTTGGCGTAATCATGGTCATAGCTGTTTCCTGTGTGAAATTGTTATCCGCTCACAATTCCACACAAC
ATACGAGCCGGAAGCATAAAGTGTAAAGCCTGGGGTGCCTAATGAGTGAGCTAACTCACATTAATTGCGT
TGCGCTCACTGCCCGCTTTCCAGTCGGGAAACCTGTCGTGCCAGCGGATCCGCATCTCAATTAGTCAGCA
ACCATAGTCCCGCCCCTAACTCCGCCCAGTTCCGCCCATTCTCCGCCCCATGGCTGACTAATTTTTTTTA
TTTATGCAGAGGCCGAGGCCGCCTCGGCCTCTGAGCTATTCCAGAAGTAGTGAGGAGGCTTTTTTGGAGG
CCTAGGCTTTTGCAAAAAGCTAACTTGTTTATTGCAGCTTATAATGGTTACAAATAAAGCAATAGCATCA
CAAATTTCACAAATAAAGCATTTTTTTCACTGCATTCTAGTTGTGGTTTGTCCAAACTCATCAATGTATC
TTATCATGTCTGGATCCGCTGCATTAATGAATCGGCCAACGCGCGGGGAGAGGCGGTTTGCGTATTGGGC
GCTCTTCCGCTTCCTCGCTCACTGACTCGCTGCGCTCGGTCGTTCGGCTGCGGCGAGCGGTATCAGCTCA
CTCAAAGGCGGTAATACGGTTATCCACAGAATCAGGGGATAACGCAGGAAAGAACATGTGAGCAAAAGGC
CAGCAAAAGGCCAGGAACCGTAAAAAGGCCGCGTTGCTGGCGTTTTTCCATAGGCTCCGCCCCCCTGACG
AGCATCACAAAAATCGACGCTCAAGTCAGAGGTGGCGAAACCCGACAGGACTATAAAGATACCAGGCGTT
TCCCCCTGGAAGCTCCCTCGTGCGCTCTCCTGTTCCGACCCTGCCGCTTACCGGATACCTGTCCGCCTTT
CTCCCTTCGGGAAGCGTGGCGCTTTCTCATAGCTCACGCTGTAGGTATCTCAGTTCGGTGTAGGTCGTTC
GCTCCAAGCTGGGCTGTGTGCACGAACCCCCCGTTCAGCCCGACCGCTGCGCCTTATCCGGTAACTATCG
TCTTGAGTCCAACCCGGTAAGACACGACTTATCGCCACTGGCAGCAGCCACTGGTAACAGGATTAGCAGA
GCGAGGTATGTAGGCGGTGCTACAGAGTTCTTGAAGTGGTGGCCTAACTACGGCTACACTAGAAGAACAG
TATTTGGTATCTGCGCTCTGCTGAAGCCAGTTACCTTCGGAAAAAGAGTTGGTAGCTCTTGATCCGGCAA
ACAAACCACCGCTGGTAGCGGTGGTTTTTTTGTTTGCAAGCAGCAGATTACGCGCAGAAAAAAAGGATCT
CAAGAAGATCCTTTGATCTTTTCTACGGGGTCTGACGCTCAGTGGAACGAAAACTCACGTTAAGGGATTT
TGGTCATGAGATTATCAAAAAGGATCTTCACCTAGATCCTTTTAAATTAAAAATGAAGTTTTAAATCAAT
CTAAAGTATATATGAGTAAACTTGGTCTGACAGTTACCAATGCTTAATCAGTGAGGCACCTATCTCAGCG
ATCTGTCTATTTCGTTCATCCATAGTTGCCTGACTCCCCGTCGTGTAGATAACTACGATACGGGAGGGCT
TACCATCTGGCCCCAGTGCTGCAATGATACCGCGAGACCCACGCTCACCGGCTCCAGATTTATCAGCAAT
AAACCAGCCAGCCGGAAGGGCCGAGCGCAGAAGTGGTCCTGCAACTTTATCCGCCTCCATCCAGTCTATT
AATTGTTGCCGGGAAGCTAGAGTAAGTAGTTCGCCAGTTAATAGTTTGCGCAACGTTGTTGCCATTGCTA
CAGGCATCGTGGTGTCACGCTCGTCGTTTGGTATGGCTTCATTCAGCTCCGGTTCCCAACGATCAAGGCG
AGTTACATGATCCCCCATGTTGTGCAAAAAAGCGGTTAGCTCCTTCGGTCCTCCGATCGTTGTCAGAAGT
AAGTTGGCCGCAGTGTTATCACTCATGGTTATGGCAGCACTGCATAATTCTCTTACTGTCATGCCATCCG
TAAGATGCTTTTCTGTGACTGGTGAGTACTCAACCAAGTCATTCTGAGAATAGTGTATGCGGCGACCGAG
TTGCTCTTGCCCGGCGTCAATACGGGATAATACCGCGCCACATAGCAGAACTTTAAAAGTGCTCATCATT
GGAAAACGTTCTTCGGGGCGAAAACTCTCAAGGATCTTACCGCTGTTGAGATCCAGTTCGATGTAACCCA
CTCGTGCACCCAACTGATCTTCAGCATCTTTTACTTTCACCAGCGTTTCTGGGTGAGCAAAAACAGGAAG
GCAAAATGCCGCAAAAAAGGGAATAAGGGCGACACGGAAATGTTGAATACTCATACTCTTCCTTTTTCAA
TATTATTGAAGCATTTATCAGGGTTATTGTCTCATGAGCGGATACATATTTGAATGTATTTAGAAAAATA
AACAAATAGGGGTTCCGCGCACATTTCCCCGAAAAGTGCCACCTGGGTCGACATTGATTATTGACTAGTT
ATTAATAGTAATCAATTACGGGGTCATTAGTTCATAGCCCATATATGGAGTTCCGCGTTACATAACTTAC
GGTAAATGGCCCGCCTGGCTGACCGCCCAACGACCCCCGCCCATTGACGTCAATAATGACGTATGTTCCC
ATAGTAACGCCAATAGGGACTTTCCATTGACGTCAATGGGTGGAGTATTTACGGTAAACTGCCCACTTGG
CAGTACATCAAGTGTATCATATGCCAAGTACGCCCCCTATTGACGTCAATGACGGTAAATGGCCCGCCTG
GCATTATGCCCAGTACATGACCTTATGGGACTTTCCTACTTGGCAGTACATCTACGTATTAGTCATCGCT
ATTACCATGGTCGAGGTGAGCCCCACGTTCTGCTTCACTCTCCCCATCTCCCCCCCCTCCCCACCCCCAA
TTTTGTATTTATTTATTTTTTAATTATTTTGTGCAGCGATGGGGGCGGGGGGGGGGGGG
